LOCUS       Exported 6943 bp ds-DNA circular SYN 13-MAY-2021
DEFINITION  Acute Depletion P300-EYFP.
ACCESSION   .
VERSION     .
KEYWORDS    pFlox_N-p300_BSD_FKBPF36V_EYFP
SOURCE      synthetic DNA construct
  ORGANISM  synthetic DNA construct
REFERENCE   1 (bases 1 to 6943)
  AUTHORS   Zhu Y, Denholtz M, Lu H, Murre C
  TITLE     Calcium signaling instructs NIPBL recruitment at active enhancers
            and promoters via distinct mechanisms to reconstruct genome
            compartmentalization.
  JOURNAL   Genes Dev. 2021 Jan 1;35(1-2):65-81. doi: 10.1101/gad.343475.120.
            Epub 2020 Dec 17.
  PUBMED    33334824
REFERENCE   2 (bases 1 to 6943)
  AUTHORS   .
  TITLE     Direct Submission
  JOURNAL   Exported May 13, 2021 from SnapGene Server 1.1.58
            http://www.snapgene.com
FEATURES             Location/Qualifiers
     source          1..6943
                     /organism="synthetic DNA construct"
                     /mol_type="other DNA"
     primer_bind     127..149
                     /label=M13/pUC Forward
                     /note="In lacZ gene"
     CDS             1494..1889
                     /codon_start=1
                     /gene="Aspergillus terreus BSD"
                     /product="blasticidin S deaminase"
                     /label=BSD
                     /note="confers resistance to blasticidin"
                     /translation="MAKPLSQEESTLIERATATINSIPISEDYSVASAALSSDGRIFTG
                     VNVYHFTGGPCAELVVLGTAAAAAAGNLTCIVAIGNENRGILSPCGRCRQVLLDLHPGI
                     KAIVKDSDGQPTAVGIRELLPSGYVWEG"
     CDS             1899..1955
                     /codon_start=1
                     /product="2A peptide from porcine teschovirus-1
                     polyprotein"
                     /label=P2A
                     /note="Eukaryotic ribosomes fail to insert a peptide bond
                     between the Gly and Pro residues, yielding separate
                     polypeptides."
                     /translation="ATNFSLLKQAGDVEENPGP"
     CDS             1956..1979
                     /codon_start=1
                     /product="FLAG(R) epitope tag, followed by an enterokinase
                     cleavage site"
                     /label=FLAG
                     /translation="DYKDDDDK"
     CDS             1992..2309
                     /codon_start=1
                     /product="F36V mutant of FK506-binding protein FKBP12"
                     /label=DmrB
                     /note="binds synthetic ligands that do not bind wild-type
                     FKBP"
                     /translation="VQVETISPGDGRTFPKRGQTCVVHYTGMLEDGKKVDSSRDRNKPF
                     KFMLGKQEVIRGWEEGVAQMSVGQRAKLTISPDYAYGATGHPGIIPPHATLVFDVELLK
                     LE"
     CDS             2316..2342
                     /codon_start=1
                     /product="HA (human influenza hemagglutinin) epitope tag"
                     /label=HA
                     /translation="YPYDVPDYA"
     CDS             2343..3056
                     /codon_start=1
                     /product="enhanced YFP"
                     /label=EYFP
                     /note="mammalian codon-optimized"
                     /translation="VSKGEELFTGVVPILVELDGDVNGHKFSVSGEGEGDATYGKLTLK
                     FICTTGKLPVPWPTLVTTFGYGLQCFARYPDHMKQHDFFKSAMPEGYVQERTIFFKDDG
                     NYKTRAEVKFEGDTLVNRIELKGIDFKEDGNILGHKLEYNYNSHNVYIMADKQKNGIKV
                     NFKIRHNIEDGSVQLADHYQQNTPIGDGPVLLPDNHYLSYQSALSKDPNEKRDHMVLLE
                     FVTAAGITLGMDELYK"
     primer_bind     complement(2385..2406)
                     /label=EGFP-N
                     /note="EGFP, reverse primer"
     primer_bind     complement(2646..2665)
                     /label=EXFP-R
                     /note="For distinguishing EGFP variants, reverse primer"
     primer_bind     2993..3014
                     /label=EGFP-C
                     /note="EGFP, forward primer"
     promoter        complement(4446..4464)
                     /label=T3 promoter
                     /note="promoter for bacteriophage T3 RNA polymerase"
     primer_bind     complement(4485..4501)
                     /label=M13 rev
                     /note="common sequencing primer, one of multiple similar
                     variants"
     primer_bind     complement(4485..4501)
                     /label=M13 Reverse
                     /note="In lacZ gene. Also called M13-rev"
     primer_bind     complement(4498..4520)
                     /label=M13/pUC Reverse
                     /note="In lacZ gene"
     protein_bind    4509..4525
                     /label=lac operator
                     /bound_moiety="lac repressor encoded by lacI"
                     /note="The lac repressor binds to the lac operator to
                     inhibit transcription in E. coli. This inhibition can be
                     relieved by adding lactose or
                     isopropyl-beta-D-thiogalactopyranoside (IPTG)."
     promoter        complement(4533..4563)
                     /label=lac promoter
                     /note="promoter for the E. coli lac operon"
     protein_bind    4578..4599
                     /label=CAP binding site
                     /bound_moiety="E. coli catabolite activator protein"
                     /note="CAP binding activates transcription in the presence
                     of cAMP."
     primer_bind     complement(4716..4733)
                     /label=L4440
                     /note="L4440 vector, forward primer"
     rep_origin      complement(4887..5475)
                     /direction=LEFT
                     /label=ori
                     /note="high-copy-number ColE1/pMB1/pBR322/pUC origin of
                     replication"
     primer_bind     complement(4967..4986)
                     /label=pBR322ori-F
                     /note="pBR322 origin, forward primer"
     CDS             complement(5646..6506)
                     /codon_start=1
                     /gene="bla"
                     /product="beta-lactamase"
                     /label=AmpR
                     /note="confers resistance to ampicillin, carbenicillin, and
                     related antibiotics"
                     /translation="MSIQHFRVALIPFFAAFCLPVFAHPETLVKVKDAEDQLGARVGYI
                     ELDLNSGKILESFRPEERFPMMSTFKVLLCGAVLSRIDAGQEQLGRRIHYSQNDLVEYS
                     PVTEKHLTDGMTVRELCSAAITMSDNTAANLLLTTIGGPKELTAFLHNMGDHVTRLDRW
                     EPELNEAIPNDERDTTMPVAMATTLRKLLTGELLTLASRQQLIDWMEADKVAGPLLRSA
                     LPAGWFIADKSGAGERGSRGIIAALGPDGKPSRIVVIYTTGSQATMDERNRQIAEIGAS
                     LIKHW"
     primer_bind     6269..6288
                     /label=Amp-R
                     /note="Ampicillin resistance gene, reverse primer"
     promoter        complement(6507..6611)
                     /gene="bla"
                     /label=AmpR promoter
     primer_bind     6679..6697
                     /label=pBRforEco
                     /note="pBR322 vectors, upsteam of EcoRI site, forward
                     primer"
     primer_bind     complement(6735..6757)
                     /label=pGEX 3'
                     /note="pGEX vectors, reverse primer"
     primer_bind     6857..6876
                     /label=pRS-marker
                     /note="pRS vectors, use to sequence yeast selectable
                     marker"
ORIGIN
        1 gccattcgcc attcaggctg cgcaactgtt gggaagggcg atcggtgcgg gcctcttcgc
       61 tattacgcca gctggcgaaa gggggatgtg ctgcaaggcg attaagttgg gtaacgccag
      121 ggttttccca gtcacgacgt tgtaaaacga cggccgcggc ggccgcacta gtggccgcgg
      181 cggccgcact agtggccgcg gcggccgcag cttgcctgca ggtcgacggc agaggcaaga
      241 aacaacagcc gccatcttgt ttgtgtgcta gcctgtgggg ggggtggggg gaggaggaga
      301 gagagcggag agggaccggg agagagagag tggggcaagc gggacgcccg gctgagtgcg
      361 aactgcgcga gcagggagtg aggagggtac ctggctggag agcagcggcc gggaccgaga
      421 cagtggttgg gggccccggg gcgcaaaggc tgaggcgacc ctcagtcccc tccttgcccg
      481 cacacacccc caccgcagcc cgggccggcg tcgacgccta agggggggaa accattacat
      541 aagcccgcgc cccgcggcgc ctctgcccgc cgtccgaggc ggcccccgag ccgagccccc
      601 ggcaggcacc tggctgccgg gggggtgagg gccagggagg cggccggact gatttctcct
      661 ccccgggctt gcgagtggag gcggagaagc gcggcgcgcg gagaggccgc gtcggtgggc
      721 tcggcgtcag cgcgggcttg cgggcggacg gccctgcttg gcccggcccg gcccccctgg
      781 cccttcgggc cggcgagctc cacgctcggc gtcgtcgctg ctgcgcctct gcttgtccgc
      841 tgcgcgatgt gaggcggccc cggcgccagt ctggctctcg gctcggctga gctcagtgtg
      901 gccattaggg gccggtgcgg cagcggcggc gcggagcgca gcggcaggag gaggaggagg
      961 gcggctctca gggtgggggc gcaggcccgg gagggggcac cgggaggagg tgagtgtctc
     1021 tggtcgcctc ctcctctccc cctttttcgc ccccgcctcc ttgtggcgat gagaaggagg
     1081 aggacagcgc cgaggaggaa gaagctgatg gcggcggcgg agctccgaga gacctcggct
     1141 gggcaggggc tcgccgtggc gggctgggga ctgcgtctgt agagctgtga gttcccgaga
     1201 attcgctgca gcggacgtgc tcgtgggatc agtgttgctg taccctcctc ccggcctggt
     1261 ttaggcccgg cccctcgcac ttgcccctac catttctgtt gagtccgcat ccctctccgg
     1321 ccaccgcaac caggcgaaga gaaaaaggaa cttcccccca cccctgttgg gtggcggcgg
     1381 agctccggag cccaccctta ggagcggggc ggggaccccg tttcggagaa gagatttcct
     1441 caggattctc gtttttttcc tcggttgtat ctccgaaaga attaaaagtc gacatggcca
     1501 agcctttgtc tcaagaagaa tccaccctca ttgaaagagc aacggctaca atcaacagca
     1561 tccccatctc tgaagactac agcgtcgcca gcgcagctct ctctagcgac ggccgcatct
     1621 tcactggtgt caatgtatat cattttactg ggggaccttg tgcagaactc gtggtgctgg
     1681 gcactgctgc tgctgcggca gctggcaacc tgacttgtat cgtcgcgatc ggaaatgaga
     1741 acaggggcat cttgagcccc tgcggacggt gccgacaggt gcttctcgat ctgcatcctg
     1801 ggatcaaagc catagtgaag gacagtgatg gacagccgac ggcagttggg attcgtgaat
     1861 tgctgccctc tggttatgtg tgggagggcg gttccggagc cacgaacttc tctctgttaa
     1921 agcaagcagg agacgtggaa gaaaaccccg gtcccgatta caaggatgac gatgacaagg
     1981 gttccggcgg cgtgcaggtg gagactatct ccccaggaga cgggcgcacc ttccccaagc
     2041 gcggccagac ctgcgtggtg cactacaccg ggatgcttga agatggaaag aaagttgatt
     2101 cctcccggga cagaaacaag ccctttaagt ttatgctagg caagcaggag gtgatccgag
     2161 gctgggaaga aggggttgcc cagatgagtg tgggtcagag agccaaactg actatatctc
     2221 cagattatgc ctatggtgcc actgggcacc caggcatcat cccaccacat gccactctcg
     2281 tcttcgatgt ggagcttcta aaactggaag tcgattatcc gtacgacgta ccagactacg
     2341 cagtgagcaa gggcgaggag ctgttcaccg gggtggtgcc catcctggtc gagctggacg
     2401 gcgacgtaaa cggccacaag ttcagcgtgt ccggcgaggg cgagggcgat gccacctacg
     2461 gcaagctgac cctgaagttc atctgcacca ccggcaagct gcccgtgccc tggcccaccc
     2521 tcgtgaccac cttcggctac ggcctgcagt gcttcgcccg ctaccccgac cacatgaagc
     2581 agcacgactt cttcaagtcc gccatgcccg aaggctacgt ccaggagcgc accatcttct
     2641 tcaaggacga cggcaactac aagacccgcg ccgaggtgaa gttcgagggc gacaccctgg
     2701 tgaaccgcat cgagctgaag ggcatcgact tcaaggagga cggcaacatc ctggggcaca
     2761 agctggagta caactacaac agccacaacg tctatatcat ggccgacaag cagaagaacg
     2821 gcatcaaggt gaacttcaag atccgccaca acatcgagga cggcagcgtg cagctcgccg
     2881 accactacca gcagaacacc cccatcggcg acggccccgt gctgctgccc gacaaccact
     2941 acctgagcta ccagtccgcc ctgagcaaag accccaacga gaagcgcgat cacatggtcc
     3001 tgctggagtt cgtgaccgcc gccgggatca ctctcggcat ggacgagctg tacaagggtg
     3061 gaggtggatc tggtggcggc ggttcaggta cccccgggcc gccttcagcc aagcggccta
     3121 aactctcatc tccggccctc tcggcgtccg ccagcgatgg cacaggttag tctcgggact
     3181 cccggccttc catagttccc ttcgtctttt ctgctcgttg caccttcatt ccagggtgct
     3241 tctgtgtatc tcttcccatt tccccggccg gtgtttaatt ttaaaggttt ttgaatggac
     3301 tggtcgaaga cgtccagtag cccaaccatt ttctttgcct tctgatacat tcattgcaac
     3361 actatgtcat gtcagatcgt tgtgtgttct ggaattaaga ggttggaagt gggagctgcg
     3421 gggaccttta ttgttggctc catgcaattt aatttgggaa atgccggtac aatcgtgtgt
     3481 gagggctttt atgcactttt actatttttg ttactggtga atgagggatt tcagctcttt
     3541 ctcccctgtt gcaatgaatt ctttttttct ctgctttccc acctttaatg atttttgctc
     3601 ctgtgaggca gattttctgt tgaggaatgg gggcggaaga caaatcttgg tgtctgcgat
     3661 ccaaggtttt aagtgtaact aaagttcaac aaaatttcat tcttaggtcc cctctcccca
     3721 tccttgcctc aagagtcagt atggaccgca gtttatttta tatccatttg ccatgaaacc
     3781 aaaatgtctc aaactgcgtg ttgaggtgta gacctgaggc gtttcctttg cagtttgtca
     3841 cactcttact tagaagggaa agaaaaaaga tgaagccttt ctggaattag gtacttagaa
     3901 atgggagata ataagttgaa agactcccag tcatgaactt ccaactaaag tgattgtaca
     3961 agtttaaaaa tgaacaggag gttttgtgct tgcatgtttg ttttgttttg ctttttggac
     4021 ctttgcaatt ccagtttaca agatgaagga attcttttct ccagtcagcc cctttgttag
     4081 gagacctgaa gggagactct cccttgtctg ttctttttcc tgcttactgt tagtttagtg
     4141 ttattctgat gatcactgac ctggtcctct cttgctgtct gacttgtttg agaggccagg
     4201 ataatgaaga agaagaagaa gaaaaagaag aagaagaaga agaatggcta gtcatctgac
     4261 agtccactag atgttcctcc ttactgcaag catcccttta actcagagaa gaggctccag
     4321 atctctcctt ctgccaatga gagtgtatag tggagttaaa cgtaggtacc ctcgaggtcg
     4381 atcgacggta tcgataagct tgatctagag cggccgccac cgcggtggag ctccagcttt
     4441 tgttcccttt agtgagggtt aatttcgagc ttggcgtaat catggtcata gctgtttcct
     4501 gtgtgaaatt gttatccgct cacaattcca cacaacatac gagccggaag cataaagtgt
     4561 aaagcctggg gtgcctaatg agtgagctaa ctcacattaa ttgcgttgcg ctcactgccc
     4621 gctttccagt cgggaaacct gtcgtgccag ctgcattaat gaatcggcca acgcgcgggg
     4681 agaggcggtt tgcgtattgg gcgctcttcc gcttcctcgc tcactgactc gctgcgctcg
     4741 gtcgttcggc tgcggcgagc ggtatcagct cactcaaagg cggtaatacg gttatccaca
     4801 gaatcagggg ataacgcagg aaagaacatg tgagcaaaag gccagcaaaa ggccaggaac
     4861 cgtaaaaagg ccgcgttgct ggcgtttttc cataggctcc gcccccctga cgagcatcac
     4921 aaaaatcgac gctcaagtca gaggtggcga aacccgacag gactataaag ataccaggcg
     4981 tttccccctg gaagctccct cgtgcgctct cctgttccga ccctgccgct taccggatac
     5041 ctgtccgcct ttctcccttc gggaagcgtg gcgctttctc atagctcacg ctgtaggtat
     5101 ctcagttcgg tgtaggtcgt tcgctccaag ctgggctgtg tgcacgaacc ccccgttcag
     5161 cccgaccgct gcgccttatc cggtaactat cgtcttgagt ccaacccggt aagacacgac
     5221 ttatcgccac tggcagcagc cactggtaac aggattagca gagcgaggta tgtaggcggt
     5281 gctacagagt tcttgaagtg gtggcctaac tacggctaca ctagaagaac agtatttggt
     5341 atctgcgctc tgctgaagcc agttaccttc ggaaaaagag ttggtagctc ttgatccggc
     5401 aaacaaacca ccgctggtag cggtggtttt tttgtttgca agcagcagat tacgcgcaga
     5461 aaaaaaggat ctcaagaaga tcctttgatc ttttctacgg ggtctgacgc tcagtggaac
     5521 gaaaactcac gttaagggat tttggtcatg agattatcaa aaaggatctt cacctagatc
     5581 cttttaaatt aaaaatgaag ttttaaatca atctaaagta tatatgagta aacttggtct
     5641 gacagttacc aatgcttaat cagtgaggca cctatctcag cgatctgtct atttcgttca
     5701 tccatagttg cctgactccc cgtcgtgtag ataactacga tacgggaggg cttaccatct
     5761 ggccccagtg ctgcaatgat accgcgagac ccacgctcac cggctccaga tttatcagca
     5821 ataaaccagc cagccggaag ggccgagcgc agaagtggtc ctgcaacttt atccgcctcc
     5881 atccagtcta ttaattgttg ccgggaagct agagtaagta gttcgccagt taatagtttg
     5941 cgcaacgttg ttgccattgc tacaggcatc gtggtgtcac gctcgtcgtt tggtatggct
     6001 tcattcagct ccggttccca acgatcaagg cgagttacat gatcccccat gttgtgcaaa
     6061 aaagcggtta gctccttcgg tcctccgatc gttgtcagaa gtaagttggc cgcagtgtta
     6121 tcactcatgg ttatggcagc actgcataat tctcttactg tcatgccatc cgtaagatgc
     6181 ttttctgtga ctggtgagta ctcaaccaag tcattctgag aatagtgtat gcggcgaccg
     6241 agttgctctt gcccggcgtc aatacgggat aataccgcgc cacatagcag aactttaaaa
     6301 gtgctcatca ttggaaaacg ttcttcgggg cgaaaactct caaggatctt accgctgttg
     6361 agatccagtt cgatgtaacc cactcgtgca cccaactgat cttcagcatc ttttactttc
     6421 accagcgttt ctgggtgagc aaaaacagga aggcaaaatg ccgcaaaaaa gggaataagg
     6481 gcgacacgga aatgttgaat actcatactc ttcctttttc aatattattg aagcatttat
     6541 cagggttatt gtctcatgag cggatacata tttgaatgta tttagaaaaa taaacaaata
     6601 ggggttccgc gcacatttcc ccgaaaagtg ccacctgacg tctaagaaac cattattatc
     6661 atgacattaa cctataaaaa taggcgtatc acgaggccct ttcgtctcgc gcgtttcggt
     6721 gatgacggtg aaaacctctg acacatgcag ctcccggaga cggtcacagc ttgtctgtaa
     6781 gcggatgccg ggagcagaca agcccgtcag ggcgcgtcag cgggtgttgg cgggtgtcgg
     6841 ggctggctta actatgcggc atcagagcag attgtactga gagtgcacca tatgcggtgt
     6901 gaaataccgc acagatgcgt aaggagaaaa taccgcatca ggc
//
