LOCUS       Exported 6926 bp ds-DNA circular SYN 09-DEC-2019
DEFINITION  synthetic circular DNA
ACCESSION   .
VERSION     .
KEYWORDS    .
SOURCE      synthetic DNA construct
  ORGANISM  synthetic DNA construct
REFERENCE   1 (bases 1 to 6926)
  AUTHORS   .
  TITLE     Direct Submission
  JOURNAL   Exported Tuesday, Nov 24, 2020 from SnapGene Viewer 5.0.8
            https://www.snapgene.com
FEATURES             Location/Qualifiers
     source          1..6926
                     /organism="synthetic DNA construct"
                     /mol_type="other DNA"
     primer_bind     142..158
                     /label=M13 fwd
                     /note="common sequencing primer, one of multiple similar
                     variants"
     primer_bind     182..219
                     /label=Primer 1
     misc_feature    202..1461
                     /label=salI arm
     primer_bind     complement(1444..1481)
                     /label=Primer 2
     CDS             1468..1863
                     /codon_start=1
                     /gene="Aspergillus terreus BSD"
                     /product="blasticidin S deaminase"
                     /label=BSD
                     /note="confers resistance to blasticidin"
                     /translation="MAKPLSQEESTLIERATATINSIPISEDYSVASAALSSDGRIFTG
                     VNVYHFTGGPCAELVVLGTAAAAAAGNLTCIVAIGNENRGILSPCGRCRQVLLDLHPGI
                     KAIVKDSDGQPTAVGIRELLPSGYVWEG"
     CDS             1873..1929
                     /codon_start=1
                     /product="2A peptide from porcine teschovirus-1
                     polyprotein"
                     /label=P2A
                     /note="Eukaryotic ribosomes fail to insert a peptide bond
                     between the Gly and Pro residues, yielding separate
                     polypeptides."
                     /translation="ATNFSLLKQAGDVEENPGP"
     CDS             1930..1953
                     /codon_start=1
                     /product="FLAG(R) epitope tag, followed by an enterokinase
                     cleavage site"
                     /label=FLAG
                     /translation="DYKDDDDK"
     CDS             1963..2283
                     /codon_start=1
                     /product="F36V mutant of FK506-binding protein FKBP12"
                     /label=DmrB
                     /note="binds synthetic ligands that do not bind wild-type
                     FKBP"
                     /translation="GVQVETISPGDGRTFPKRGQTCVVHYTGMLEDGKKVDSSRDRNKP
                     FKFMLGKQEVIRGWEEGVAQMSVGQRAKLTISPDYAYGATGHPGIIPPHATLVFDVELL
                     KLE"
     primer_bind     2290..2334
     CDS             2290..2316
                     /codon_start=1
                     /product="HA (human influenza hemagglutinin) epitope tag"
                     /label=HA
                     /translation="YPYDVPDYA"
     CDS             2317..3030
                     /codon_start=1
                     /product="enhanced YFP"
                     /label=EYFP
                     /note="mammalian codon-optimized"
                     /translation="VSKGEELFTGVVPILVELDGDVNGHKFSVSGEGEGDATYGKLTLK
                     FICTTGKLPVPWPTLVTTFGYGLQCFARYPDHMKQHDFFKSAMPEGYVQERTIFFKDDG
                     NYKTRAEVKFEGDTLVNRIELKGIDFKEDGNILGHKLEYNYNSHNVYIMADKQKNGIKV
                     NFKIRHNIEDGSVQLADHYQQNTPIGDGPVLLPDNHYLSYQSALSKDPNEKRDHMVLLE
                     FVTAAGITLGMDELYK"
     primer_bind     2893..2912
                     /label=EGFP/EYFP
     AA              195 5'
     primer_bind     3047..3084
                     /label=Primer 3
     misc_feature    3067..4338
                     /label=KpniI arm
     CDS             3067..3139
                     /codon_start=1
                     /translation="PGPPSAKRPKLSSPALSASASDGT"
     primer_bind     complement(4321..4373)
                     /label=Primer 4
     promoter        complement(4429..4447)
                     /label=T3 promoter
                     /note="promoter for bacteriophage T3 RNA polymerase"
     primer_bind     complement(4468..4484)
                     /label=M13 rev
                     /note="common sequencing primer, one of multiple similar
                     variants"
     protein_bind    4492..4508
                     /label=lac operator
                     /bound_moiety="lac repressor encoded by lacI"
                     /note="The lac repressor binds to the lac operator to
                     inhibit transcription in E. coli. This inhibition can be
                     relieved by adding lactose or
                     isopropyl-beta-D-thiogalactopyranoside (IPTG)."
     promoter        complement(4516..4546)
                     /label=lac promoter
                     /note="promoter for the E. coli lac operon"
     protein_bind    4561..4582
                     /label=CAP binding site
                     /bound_moiety="E. coli catabolite activator protein"
                     /note="CAP binding activates transcription in the presence
                     of cAMP."
     rep_origin      complement(4870..5458)
                     /direction=LEFT
                     /label=ori
                     /note="high-copy-number ColE1/pMB1/pBR322/pUC origin of
                     replication"
     CDS             complement(5629..6489)
                     /codon_start=1
                     /gene="bla"
                     /product="beta-lactamase"
                     /label=AmpR
                     /note="confers resistance to ampicillin, carbenicillin, and
                     related antibiotics"
                     /translation="MSIQHFRVALIPFFAAFCLPVFAHPETLVKVKDAEDQLGARVGYI
                     ELDLNSGKILESFRPEERFPMMSTFKVLLCGAVLSRIDAGQEQLGRRIHYSQNDLVEYS
                     PVTEKHLTDGMTVRELCSAAITMSDNTAANLLLTTIGGPKELTAFLHNMGDHVTRLDRW
                     EPELNEAIPNDERDTTMPVAMATTLRKLLTGELLTLASRQQLIDWMEADKVAGPLLRSA
                     LPAGWFIADKSGAGERGSRGIIAALGPDGKPSRIVVIYTTGSQATMDERNRQIAEIGAS
                     LIKHW"
     promoter        complement(6490..6594)
                     /gene="bla"
                     /label=AmpR promoter
ORIGIN
        1 gccattcgcc attcaggctg cgcaactgtt gggaagggcg atcggtgcgg gcctcttcgc
       61 tattacgcca gctggcgaaa gggggatgtg ctgcaaggcg attaagttgg gtaacgccag
      121 ggttttccca gtcacgacgt tgtaaaacga cggccagtgc cactagtggc cgcggcggcc
      181 gcagcttgcc tgcaggtcga cggcagaggc aagaaacaac agccgccatc ttgtttgtgt
      241 gctagcctgt ggggggggtg gggggaggag gagagagagc ggagagggac cgggagagag
      301 agagtggggc aagcgggacg cccggctgag tgcgaactgc gcgagcaggg agtgaggagg
      361 gtacctggct ggagagcagc ggccgggacc gagacagtgg ttgggggccc cggggcgcaa
      421 aggctgaggc gaccctcagt cccctccttg cccgcacaca cccccaccgc agcccgggcc
      481 ggcgtcgacg cctaaggggg ggaaaccatt acataagccc gcgccccgcg gcgcctctgc
      541 ccgccgtccg aggcggcccc cgagccgagc ccccggcagg cacctggctg ccgggggggt
      601 gagggccagg gaggcggccg gactgatttc tcctccccgg gcttgcgagt ggaggcggag
      661 aagcgcggcg cgcggagagg ccgcgtcggt gggctcggcg tcagcgcggg cttgcgggcg
      721 gacggccctg cttggcccgg cccggccccc ctggcccttc gggccggcga gctccacgct
      781 cggcgtcgtc gctgctgcgc ctctgcttgt ccgctgcgcg atgtgaggcg gccccggcgc
      841 cagtctggct ctcggctcgg ctgagctcag tgtggccatt aggggccggt gcggcagcgg
      901 cggcgcggag cgcagcggca ggaggaggag gagggcggct ctcagggtgg gggcgcaggc
      961 ccgggagggg gcaccgggag gaggtgagtg tctctggtcg cctcctcctc tccccctttt
     1021 tcgcccccgc ctccttgtgg cgatgagaag gaggaggaca gcgccgagga ggaagaagct
     1081 gatggcggcg gcggagctcc gagagacctc ggctgggcag gggctcgccg tggcgggctg
     1141 gggactgcgt ctgtagagct gtgagttccc gagaattcgc tgcagcggac gtgctcgtgg
     1201 gatcagtgtt gctgtaccct cctcccggcc tggtttaggc ccggcccctc gcacttgccc
     1261 ctaccatttc tgttgagtcc gcatccctct ccggccaccg caaccaggcg aagagaaaaa
     1321 ggaacttccc cccacccctg ttgggtggcg gcggagctcc ggagcccacc cttaggagcg
     1381 gggcggggac cccgtttcgg agaagagatt tcctcaggat tctcgttttt ttcctcggtt
     1441 gtatctccga aagaattaaa agtcgacatg gccaagcctt tgtctcaaga agaatccacc
     1501 ctcattgaaa gagcaacggc tacaatcaac agcatcccca tctctgaaga ctacagcgtc
     1561 gccagcgcag ctctctctag cgacggccgc atcttcactg gtgtcaatgt atatcatttt
     1621 actgggggac cttgtgcaga actcgtggtg ctgggcactg ctgctgctgc ggcagctggc
     1681 aacctgactt gtatcgtcgc gatcggaaat gagaacaggg gcatcttgag cccctgcgga
     1741 cggtgccgac aggtgcttct cgatctgcat cctgggatca aagccatagt gaaggacagt
     1801 gatggacagc cgacggcagt tgggattcgt gaattgctgc cctctggtta tgtgtgggag
     1861 ggcggttccg gagccacgaa cttctctctg ttaaagcaag caggagacgt ggaagaaaac
     1921 cccggtcccg attacaagga tgacgatgac aagggttccg gcggcgtgca ggtggagact
     1981 atctccccag gagacgggcg caccttcccc aagcgcggcc agacctgcgt ggtgcactac
     2041 accgggatgc ttgaagatgg aaagaaagtt gattcctccc gggacagaaa caagcccttt
     2101 aagtttatgc taggcaagca ggaggtgatc cgaggctggg aagaaggggt tgcccagatg
     2161 agtgtgggtc agagagccaa actgactata tctccagatt atgcctatgg tgccactggg
     2221 cacccaggca tcatcccacc acatgccact ctcgtcttcg atgtggagct tctaaaactg
     2281 gaagtcgatt atccgtacga cgtaccagac tacgcagtga gcaagggcga ggagctgttc
     2341 accggggtgg tgcccatcct ggtcgagctg gacggcgacg taaacggcca caagttcagc
     2401 gtgtccggcg agggcgaggg cgatgccacc tacggcaagc tgaccctgaa gttcatctgc
     2461 accaccggca agctgcccgt gccctggccc accctcgtga ccaccttcgg ctacggcctg
     2521 cagtgcttcg cccgctaccc cgaccacatg aagcagcacg acttcttcaa gtccgccatg
     2581 cccgaaggct acgtccagga gcgcaccatc ttcttcaagg acgacggcaa ctacaagacc
     2641 cgcgccgagg tgaagttcga gggcgacacc ctggtgaacc gcatcgagct gaagggcatc
     2701 gacttcaagg aggacggcaa catcctgggg cacaagctgg agtacaacta caacagccac
     2761 aacgtctata tcatggccga caagcagaag aacggcatca aggtgaactt caagatccgc
     2821 cacaacatcg aggacggcag cgtgcagctc gccgaccact accagcagaa cacccccatc
     2881 ggcgacggcc ccgtgctgct gcccgacaac cactacctga gctaccagtc cgccctgagc
     2941 aaagacccca acgagaagcg cgatcacatg gtcctgctgg agttcgtgac cgccgccggg
     3001 atcactctcg gcatggacga gctgtacaag ggtggaggtg gatctggtgg cggcggttca
     3061 ggtacccccg ggccgccttc agccaagcgg cctaaactct catctccggc cctctcggcg
     3121 tccgccagcg atggcacagg ttagtctcgg gactcccggc cttccatagt tcccttcgtc
     3181 ttttctgctc gttgcacctt cattccaggg tgcttctgtg tatctcttcc catttccccg
     3241 gccggtgttt aattttaaag gtttttgaat ggactggtcg aagacgtcca gtagcccaac
     3301 cattttcttt gccttctgat acattcattg caacactatg tcatgtcaga tcgttgtgtg
     3361 ttctggaatt aagaggttgg aagtgggagc tgcggggacc tttattgttg gctccatgca
     3421 atttaatttg ggaaatgccg gtacaatcgt gtgtgagggc ttttatgcac ttttactatt
     3481 tttgttactg gtgaatgagg gatttcagct ctttctcccc tgttgcaatg aattcttttt
     3541 ttctctgctt tcccaccttt aatgattttt gctcctgtga ggcagatttt ctgttgagga
     3601 atgggggcgg aagacaaatc ttggtgtctg cgatccaagg ttttaagtgt aactaaagtt
     3661 caacaaaatt tcattcttag gtcccctctc cccatccttg cctcaagagt cagtatggac
     3721 cgcagtttat tttatatcca tttgccatga aaccaaaatg tctcaaactg cgtgttgagg
     3781 tgtagacctg aggcgtttcc tttgcagttt gtcacactct tacttagaag ggaaagaaaa
     3841 aagatgaagc ctttctggaa ttaggtactt agaaatggga gataataagt tgaaagactc
     3901 ccagtcatga acttccaact aaagtgattg tacaagttta aaaatgaaca ggaggttttg
     3961 tgcttgcatg tttgttttgt tttgcttttt ggacctttgc aattccagtt tacaagatga
     4021 aggaattctt ttctccagtc agcccctttg ttaggagacc tgaagggaga ctctcccttg
     4081 tctgttcttt ttcctgctta ctgttagttt agtgttattc tgatgatcac tgacctggtc
     4141 ctctcttgct gtctgacttg tttgagaggc caggataatg aagaagaaga agaagaaaaa
     4201 gaagaagaag aagaagaatg gctagtcatc tgacagtcca ctagatgttc ctccttactg
     4261 caagcatccc tttaactcag agaagaggct ccagatctct ccttctgcca atgagagtgt
     4321 atagtggagt taaacgtagg taccgggccc cccctcgagg tcgatcgacg gtatcgataa
     4381 gcttgatcta gagcggccgc caccgcggtg gagctccagc ttttgttccc tttagtgagg
     4441 gttaattccg agcttggcgt aatcatggtc atagctgttt cctgtgtgaa attgttatcc
     4501 gctcacaatt ccacacaaca tacgagccgg aagcataaag tgtaaagcct ggggtgccta
     4561 atgagtgagc taactcacat taattgcgtt gcgctcactg cccgctttcc agtcgggaaa
     4621 cctgtcgtgc cagctgcatt aatgaatcgg ccaacgcgcg gggagaggcg gtttgcgtat
     4681 tgggcgctct tccgcttcct cgctcactga ctcgctgcgc tcggtcgttc ggctgcggcg
     4741 agcggtatca gctcactcaa aggcggtaat acggttatcc acagaatcag gggataacgc
     4801 aggaaagaac atgtgagcaa aaggccagca aaaggccagg aaccgtaaaa aggccgcgtt
     4861 gctggcgttt ttccataggc tccgcccccc tgacgagcat cacaaaaatc gacgctcaag
     4921 tcagaggtgg cgaaacccga caggactata aagataccag gcgtttcccc ctggaagctc
     4981 cctcgtgcgc tctcctgttc cgaccctgcc gcttaccgga tacctgtccg cctttctccc
     5041 ttcgggaagc gtggcgcttt ctcatagctc acgctgtagg tatctcagtt cggtgtaggt
     5101 cgttcgctcc aagctgggct gtgtgcacga accccccgtt cagcccgacc gctgcgcctt
     5161 atccggtaac tatcgtcttg agtccaaccc ggtaagacac gacttatcgc cactggcagc
     5221 agccactggt aacaggatta gcagagcgag gtatgtaggc ggtgctacag agttcttgaa
     5281 gtggtggcct aactacggct acactagaag gacagtattt ggtatctgcg ctctgctgaa
     5341 gccagttacc ttcggaaaaa gagttggtag ctcttgatcc ggcaaacaaa ccaccgctgg
     5401 tagcggtggt ttttttgttt gcaagcagca gattacgcgc agaaaaaaag gatctcaaga
     5461 agatcctttg atcttttcta cggggtctga cgctcagtgg aacgaaaact cacgttaagg
     5521 gattttggtc atgagattat caaaaaggat cttcacctag atccttttaa attaaaaatg
     5581 aagttttaaa tcaatctaaa gtatatatga gtaaacttgg tctgacagtt accaatgctt
     5641 aatcagtgag gcacctatct cagcgatctg tctatttcgt tcatccatag ttgcctgact
     5701 ccccgtcgtg tagataacta cgatacggga gggcttacca tctggcccca gtgctgcaat
     5761 gataccgcga gacccacgct caccggctcc agatttatca gcaataaacc agccagccgg
     5821 aagggccgag cgcagaagtg gtcctgcaac tttatccgcc tccatccagt ctattaattg
     5881 ttgccgggaa gctagagtaa gtagttcgcc agttaatagt ttgcgcaacg ttgttgccat
     5941 tgctacaggc atcgtggtgt cacgctcgtc gtttggtatg gcttcattca gctccggttc
     6001 ccaacgatca aggcgagtta catgatcccc catgttgtgc aaaaaagcgg ttagctcctt
     6061 cggtcctccg atcgttgtca gaagtaagtt ggccgcagtg ttatcactca tggttatggc
     6121 agcactgcat aattctctta ctgtcatgcc atccgtaaga tgcttttctg tgactggtga
     6181 gtactcaacc aagtcattct gagaatagtg tatgcggcga ccgagttgct cttgcccggc
     6241 gtcaatacgg gataataccg cgccacatag cagaacttta aaagtgctca tcattggaaa
     6301 acgttcttcg gggcgaaaac tctcaaggat cttaccgctg ttgagatcca gttcgatgta
     6361 acccactcgt gcacccaact gatcttcagc atcttttact ttcaccagcg tttctgggtg
     6421 agcaaaaaca ggaaggcaaa atgccgcaaa aaagggaata agggcgacac ggaaatgttg
     6481 aatactcata ctcttccttt ttcaatatta ttgaagcatt tatcagggtt attgtctcat
     6541 gagcggatac atatttgaat gtatttagaa aaataaacaa ataggggttc cgcgcacatt
     6601 tccccgaaaa gtgccacctg acgtctaaga aaccattatt atcatgacat taacctataa
     6661 aaataggcgt atcacgaggc cctttcgtct cgcgcgtttc ggtgatgacg gtgaaaacct
     6721 ctgacacatg cagctcccgg agacggtcac agcttgtctg taagcggatg ccgggagcag
     6781 acaagcccgt cagggcgcgt cagcgggtgt tggcgggtgt cggggctggc ttaactatgc
     6841 ggcatcagag cagattgtac tgagagtgca ccatatgcgg tgtgaaatac cgcacagatg
     6901 cgtaaggaga aaataccgca tcaggc
//
