[The description below was written by a language model from this plasmid's Addgene catalogue record and the feature table of its GenBank file.]
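Description:
pFlox_N-p300_BSD_FKBPF36V_EYFP is a roughly 6.9 kb plasmid built by Gibson assembly on the pflox backbone and catalogued as a mammalian expression vector, although its layout is that of a homology-directed knock-in donor rather than a self-contained expression cassette. It is propagated in E. coli at high copy from a ColE1/pUC-type origin with ampicillin selection through the bla gene. Residual lac promoter/operator, a T3 promoter and M13 primer sites flank the cloning region.

The payload is a single reading frame with no annotated mammalian promoter or polyadenylation signal. It encodes blasticidin S deaminase (BSD), a P2A peptide, a FLAG tag, the F36V mutant of FKBP12, an HA tag and EYFP. In one of the two held sequence records, this cassette is bracketed by two arms of about 1.26 kb, labelled by the restriction sites used for cloning. The downstream arm begins with a short annotated coding segment directly after EYFP. Given the "N-p300" name and the mouse Ep300 insert listed, these arms are most plausibly Ep300 genomic homology arms that place the cassette at the N-terminus of the endogenous gene, though the record does not say so explicitly. Full-length p300 coding sequence is not annotated.

Under that reading, the endogenous promoter would drive blasticidin resistance, and P2A skipping would release a separate FLAG-FKBP(F36V)-HA-EYFP-p300 fusion. The F36V domain binds synthetic ligands that do not bind wild-type FKBP. This fits the stated purpose of acute depletion of EYFP-tagged p300 by a dTAG-style degrader, with fluorescence and epitope tags for monitoring. The two records differ slightly in length (6943 versus 6926 bp) but share the same architecture.
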