Addgene plasmid #163885: pFlox_N-p300_BSD_FKBPF36V_EYFP
Purpose: Acute Depletion P300-EYFP
Depositing lab: Cornelis Murre. Publication: Calcium signaling instructs NIPBL recruitment at active enhancers and promoters via distinct mechanisms to reconstruct genome compartmentalization. Zhu Y, Denholtz M, Lu H, Murre C. Genes Dev. 2021 Jan 1;35(1-2):65-81. doi: 10.1101/gad.343475.120. Epub 2020 Dec 17. PubMed 33334824.
Backbone
  Vector backbone: pflox
  Vector type: Mammalian Expression
Growth in bacteria
  Bacterial resistance: Ampicillin, 100 μg/mL
  Growth temperature: 37°C
  Growth strain: DH5alpha
  Copy number: High Copy
Gene/Insert
  Gene/Insert name: P300
  Species: M. musculus (mouse)
  Entrez Gene: Ep300 (a.k.a. A430090G16, A730011L11, KAT3B, p300, p300 HAT)
  Cloning method: Gibson Cloning
Terms and licenses: Academic/Nonprofit Terms; Industry Terms: Not Available to Industry
How to cite: pFlox_N-p300_BSD_FKBPF36V_EYFP was a gift from Cornelis Murre (Addgene plasmid # 163885 ; http://n2t.net/addgene:163885 ; RRID:Addgene_163885)
